>Addgene plasmid #192445 | pcDNA3-mCherry-TSC2(AA,3Q)-NLS | addgene full sequence | sequence record 379137 | Addgene NGS Result
GACGGATCGGGAGATCTCCCGATCCCCTATGGTGCACTCTCAGTACAATCTGCTCTGATGCCGCATAGTT
AAGCCAGTATCTGCTCCCTGCTTGTGTGTTGGAGGTCGCTGAGTAGTGCGCGAGCAAAATTTAAGCTACA
ACAAGGCAAGGCTTGACCGACAATTGCATGAAGAATCTGCTTAGGGTTAGGCGTTTTGCGCTGCTTCGCG
ATGTACGGGCCAGATATACGCGTTGACATTGATTATTGACTAGTTATTAATAGTAATCAATTACGGGGTC
ATTAGTTCATAGCCCATATATGGAGTTCCGCGTTACATAACTTACGGTAAATGGCCCGCCTGGCTGACCG
CCCAACGACCCCCGCCCATTGACGTCAATAATGACGTATGTTCCCATAGTAACGCCAATAGGGACTTTCC
ATTGACGTCAATGGGTGGAGTATTTACGGTAAACTGCCCACTTGGCAGTACATCAAGTGTATCATATGCC
AAGTACGCCCCCTATTGACGTCAATGACGGTAAATGGCCCGCCTGGCATTATGCCCAGTACATGACCTTA
TGGGACTTTCCTACTTGGCAGTACATCTACGTATTAGTCATCGCTATTACCATGGTGATGCGGTTTTGGC
AGTACATCAATGGGCGTGGATAGCGGTTTGACTCACGGGGATTTCCAAGTCTCCACCCCATTGACGTCAA
TGGGAGTTTGTTTTGGCACCAAAATCAACGGGACTTTCCAAAATGTCGTAACAACTCCGCCCCATTGACG
CAAATGGGCGGTAGGCGTGTACGGTGGGAGGTCTATATAAGCAGAGCTCTCTGGCTAACTAGAGAACCCA
CTGCTTACTGGCTTATCGAAATTAATACGACTCACTATAGGGAGACCCAAGCTTGCGGCCGCCACCATGG
TGCGGGGTTCTCATCATCATCATCATCATGGTATGGCTAGCATGACTGGTGGACAGCAAATGGGTCGGGA
TCTGTACGACGATGACGATAAGGATCCCATGGTGAGCAAGGGCGAGGAGGATAACATGGCCATCATCAAG
GAGTTCATGCGCTTCAAGGTGCACATGGAGGGCTCCGTGAACGGCCACGAGTTCGAGATCGAGGGCGAGG
GCGAGGGCCGCCCCTACGAGGGCACCCAGACCGCCAAGCTGAAGGTGACCAAGGGTGGCCCCCTGCCCTT
CGCCTGGGACATCCTGTCCCCTCAGTTCATGTACGGCTCCAAGGCCTACGTGAAGCACCCCGCCGACATC
CCCGACTACTTGAAGCTGTCCTTCCCCGAGGGCTTCAAGTGGGAGCGCGTGATGAACTTCGAGGACGGCG
GCGTGGTGACCGTGACCCAGGACTCCTCCCTGCAGGACGGCGAGTTCATCTACAAGGTGAAGCTGCGCGG
CACCAACTTCCCCTCCGACGGCCCCGTAATGCAGAAGAAGACCATGGGCTGGGAGGCCTCCTCCGAGCGG
ATGTACCCCGAGGACGGCGCCCTGAAGGGCGAGATCAAGCAGAGGCTGAAGCTGAAGGACGGCGGCCACT
ACGACGCTGAGGTCAAGACCACCTACAAGGCCAAGAAGCCCGTGCAGCTGCCCGGCGCCTACAACGTCAA
CATCAAGTTGGACATCACCTCCCACAACGAGGACTACACCATCGTGGAACAGTACGAACGCGCCGAGGGC
CGCCACTCCACCGGCGGCATGGACGAGCTGTACAAGCGCATGCATGCAAGGGATCCAGCCAAACCAACAA
GCAAAGATTCAGGCTTGAAGGAGAAGTTTAAGATTCTGTTGGGACTGGGAACACCGAGGCCAAATCCCAG
GTCTGCAGAGGGTAAACAGACGGAGTTTATCATCACCGCGGAAATACTGAGAGAACTGAGCATGGAATGT
GGCCTCAACAATCGCATCCGGATGATAGGGCAGATTTGTGAAGTCGCAAAAACCAAGAAATTTGAAGAGC
ACGCAGTGGAAGCACTCTGGAAGGCGGTCGCGGATCTGTTGCAGCCGGAGCGGCCGCTGGAGGCCCGGCA
CGCGGTGCTGGCTCTGCTGAAGGCCATCGTGCAGGGGCAGGGCGAGCGTTTGGGGGTCCTCAGAGCCCTC
TTCTTTAAGGTCATCAAGGATTACCCTTCCAACGAAGACCTTCACGAAAGGCTGGAGGTTTTCAAGGCCC
TCACAGACAATGGGAGACACATCACCTACTTGGAGGAAGAGCTGGCTGACTTTGTCCTGCAGTGGATGGA
TGTTGGCTTGTCCTCGGAATTCCTTCTGGTGCTGGTGAACTTGGTCAAATTCAATAGCTGTTACCTCGAC
GAGTACATCGCAAGGATGGTTCAGATGATCTGTCTGCTGTGCGTCCGGACCGCGTCCTCTGTGGACATAG
AGGTCTCCCTGCAGGTGCTGGACGCCGTGGTCTGCTACAACTGCCTGCCGGCTGAGAGCCTCCCGCTGTT
CATCGTTACCCTCTGTCGCACCATCAACGTCAAGGAGCTCTGCGAGCCTTGCTGGAAGCTGATGCGGAAC
CTCCTTGGCACCCACCTGGGCCACAGCGCCATCTACAACATGTGCCACCTCATGGAGGACAGAGCCTACA
TGGAGGACGCGCCCCTGCTGAGAGGAGCCGTGTTTTTTGTGGGCATGGCTCTCTGGGGAGCCCACCGGCT
CTATTCTCTCAGGAACTCGCCGACATCTGTGTTGCCATCATTTTACCAGGCCATGGCATGTCCGAACGAG
GTGGTGTCCTATGAGATCGTCCTGTCCATCACCAGGCTCATCAAGAAGTATAGGAAGGAGCTCCAGGTGG
TGGCGTGGGACATTCTGCTGAACATCATCGAACGGCTCCTTCAGCAGCTCCAGACCTTGGACAGCCCGGA
GCTCAGGACCATCGTCCATGACCTGTTGACCACGGTGGAGGAGCTGTGTGACCAGAACGAGTTCCACGGG
TCTCAGGAGAGATACTTTGAACTGGTGGAGAGATGTGCGGACCAGAGGCCTGAGTCCTCCCTCCTGAACC
TGATCTCCTATAGAGCGCAGTCCATCCACCCGGCCAAGGACGGCTGGATTCAGAACCTGCAGGCGCTGAT
GGAGAGATTCTTCAGGAGCGAGTCCCGAGGCGCCGTGCGCATCAAGGTGCTGGACGTGCTGTCCTTTGTG
CTGCTCATCAACAGGCAGTTCTATGAGGAGGAGCTGATTAACTCAGTGGTCATCTCGCAGCTCTCCCACA
TCCCCGAGGATAAAGACCACCAGGTCCGAAAGCTGGCCACCCAGTTGCTGGTGGACCTGGCAGAGGGCTG
CCACACACACCACTTCAACAGCCTGCTGGACATCATCGAGAAGGTGATGGCCCGCTCCCTCTCCCCACCC
CCGGAGCTGGAAGAAAGGGATGTGGCCGCATACTCGGCCTCCTTGGAGGATGTGAAGACAGCCGTCCTGG
GGCTTCTGGTCATCCTTCAGACCAAGCTGTACACCCTGCCTGCAAGCCACGCCACGCGTGTGTATGAGAT
GCTGGTCAGCCACATTCAGCTCCACTACAAGCACAGCTACACCCTGCCAATCGCGAGCAGCATCCGGCTG
CAGGCCTTTGACTTCCTGTTGCTGCTGCGGGCCGACTCACTGCACCGCCTGGGCCTGCCCAACAAGGATG
GAGTCGTGCGGTTCAGCCCCTACTGCGTCTGCGACTACATGGAGCCAGAGAGAGGCTCTGAGAAGAAGAC
CAGCGGCCCCCTTTCTCCTCCCACAGGGCCTCCTGGCCCGGCGCCTGCAGGCCCCGCCGTGCGGCTGGGG
TCCGTGCCCTACTCCCTGCTCTTCCGCGTCCTGCTGCAGTGCTTGAAGCAGGAGTCTGACTGGAAGGTGC
TGAAGCTGGTTCTGGGCAGGCTGCCTGAGTCCCTGCGCTATAAAGTGCTCATCTTTACTTCCCCTTGCAG
TGTGGACCAGCTGTGCTCTGCTCTCTGCTCCATGCTTTCAGGCCCAAAGACACTGGAGCGGCTCCGAGGC
GCCCCAGAAGGCTTCTCCAGAACTGACTTGCACCTGGCCGTGGTTCCAGTGCTGACAGCATTAATCTCTT
ACCATAACTACCTGGACAAAACCAAACAGCGCGAGATGGTCTACTGCCTGGAGCAGGGCCTCATCCACCG
CTGTGCCAGCCAGTGCGTCGTGGCCTTGTCCATCTGCAGCGTGGAGATGCCTGACATCATCATCAAGGCG
CTGCCTGTTCTGGTGGTGAAGCTCACGCACATCTCAGCCACAGCCAGCATGGCCGTCCCACTGCTGGAGT
TCCTGTCCACTCTGGCCAGGCTGCCGCACCTCTACAGGAACTTTGCCGCGGAGCAGTATGCCAGTGTGTT
CGCCATCTCCCTGCCGTACACCAACCCCTCCAAGTTTAATCAGTACATCGTGTGTCTGGCCCATCACGTC
ATAGCCATGTGGTTCATCAGGTGCCGCCTGCCCTTCCGGAAGGATTTTGTCCCTTTCATCACTAAGGGCC
TGCGGTCCAATGTCCTCTTGTCTTTTGATGACACCCCCGAGAAGGACAGCTTCAGGGCCCGGAGTACTGC
TCTCAACGAGAGACCCAAGAGTCTGAGGATAGCCAGACCCCCCAAACAAGGCTTGAATAACTCTCCACCC
GTGAAAGAATTCAAGGAGAGCTCTGCAGCCGAGGCCTTCCGGTGCCGCAGCATCAGTGTGTCTGAACATG
TGGTCCGCAGCAGGATACAGACGTCCCTCACCAGTGCCAGCTTGGGGTCTGCAGATGAGAACTCCGTGGC
CCAGGCTGACGATAGCCTGAAAAACCTCCACCTGGAGCTCACGGAAACCTGTCTGGACATGATGGCTCGA
TACGTCTTCTCCAACTTCACGGCTGTCCCGAAGAGGTCTCCTGTGGGCGAGTTCCTCCTAGCGGGTGGCA
GGACCAAAACCTGGCTGGTTGGGAACAAGCTTGTCACTGTGACGACAAGCGTGGGAACCGGGACCCGGTC
GTTACTAGGCCTGGACTCGGGGGAGCTGCAGTCCGGCCCGGAGTCGAGCTCCAGCCCCGGGGTGCATGTA
AGACAGACCAAGGAGGCGCCGGCCAAGCTGGAGTCCCAGGCTGGGCAGCAGGTGTCCCGTGGGGCCCGGG
ATCGGGTCCGTTCCATGTCGGGGGGCCATGGTCTTCGAGTTGGCGCCCTGGACGTGCCGGCCTCCCAGTT
CCTGGGCAGTGCCACTTCTCCAGGACCACGGACTGCACCAGCCGCGAAACCTGAGAAGGCCTCAGCTGGC
ACCCGGGTTCCTGTGCAGGAGAAGACGAACCTGGCGGCCTATGTGCCCCTGCTGACCCAGGGCTGGGCGG
AGATCCTGGTCCGGAGGCCCACAGGGAACACCAGCTGGCTGATGAGCCTGGAGAACCCGCTCAGCCCTTT
CTCCTCGGACATCAACAACATGCCCCTGCAGGAGCTGTCTAACGCCCTCATGGCGGCTGAGCGCTTCAAG
GAGCACCGGGACACAGCCCTGTACAAGTCACTGTCGGTGCCGGCAGCCAGCACGGCCAAACCCCCTCCTC
TGCCTCGCTCCAACACAGACTCCGCCGTGGTCATGGAGGAGGGAAGTCCGGGCGAGGTTCCTGTGCTGGT
GGAGCCCCCAGGGTTGGAGGACGTTGAGGCAGCGCTAGGCATGGACAGGCGCACGGATGCCTACAGCAGG
TCGTCCTCAGTCTCCAGCCAGGAGGAGAAGTCGCTCCACGCGGAGGAGCTGGTTGGCAGGGGCATCCCCA
TCGAGCGAGTCGTCTCCTCGGAGGGTGGCCGGCCCTCTGTGGACCTCTCCTTCCAGCCCTCGCAGCCCCT
GAGCAAGTCCAGCTCCTCTCCCGAGCTGCAGACTCTGCAGGACATCCTCGGGGACCCTGGGGACAAGGCC
GACGTGGGCCGGCTGAGCCCTGAGGTTAAGGCCCGGTCACAGTCAGGGACCCTGGACGGGGAAAGTGCTG
CCTGGTCGGCCTCGGGCGAAGACAGTCGGGGCCAGCCCGAGGGTCCCTTGCCTTCCAGCTCCCCCCGCTC
GCCCAGTGGCCTCCGGCCCCGAGGTTACGCGATCTCCGACTCGGCCCCATCACGCAGGGGCAAGAGAGTA
GAGAGGGACGCCTTAAAGAGCAGAGCCACAGCCTCCAATGCAGAGAAAGTGCCAGGCATCAACCCCAGTT
TCGTGTTCCTGCAGCTCTACCATTCCCCCTTCTTTGGCGACGAGTCAAACAAGCCAATCCTGCTGCCCAA
TGAGTCACAGTCCTTTGAGCGGTCGGTGCAGCTCCTCGACCAGATCCCATCATACGACACCCACAAGATC
GCCGTCCTGTATGTTGGAGAAGGCCAGAGCAACAGCGAGCTCGCCATCCTGTCCAATGAGCATGGCTCCT
ACAGGTACACGGAGTTCCTGACGGGCCTGGGCCGGCTCATCGAGCTGAAGGACTGCCAGCCGGACAAGGT
GTACCTGGGAGGCCTGGACGTGTGTGGTGAGGACGGCCAGTTCACCTACTGCTGGCACGATGACATCATG
CAAGCCGTCTTCCACATCGCCACCCTGATGCCCACCAAGGACGTGGACAAGCACCGCTGCGACCAGCAGC
AGCACCTGGGCAACGACTTTGTGTCCATTGTCTACAATGACTCCGGTGAGGACTTCAAGCTTGGCACCAT
CAAGGGCCAGTTCAACTTTGTCCACGTGATCGTCACCCCGCTGGACTACGAGTGCAACCTGGTGTCCCTG
CAGTGCAGGAAAGACATGGAGGGCCTTGTGGACACCAGCGTGGCCAAGATCGTGTCTGACCGCAACCTGC
CCTTCGTGGCCCGCCAGATGGCCCTGCACGCAAATATGGCCTCACAGGTGCATCATAGCCGCTCCAACCC
CACCGATATCTACCCCTCCAAGTGGATTGCCCGGCTCCGCCACATCAAGCGGCTCCGCCAGCGGATCTGC
GAGGAAGCCGCCTACTCCAACCCCAGCCTACCTCTGGTGCACCCTCCGTCCCATAGCAAAGCCCCTGCAC
AGACTCCAGCCGAGCCCACACCTGGCTATGAGGTGGGCCAGCGGAAGCGCCTCATCTCCTCGGTGGAGGA
CTTCACCGAGTTTGTGGAATTCCCCAAAAAGAAGAGAAAGGTGGAAGACGCATAATCTAGAGGGCCCTAT
TCTATAGTGTCACCTAAATGCTAGAGCTCGCTGATCAGCCTCGACTGTGCCTTCTAGTTGCCAGCCATCT
GTTGTTTGCCCCTCCCCCGTGCCTTCCTTGACCCTGGAAGGTGCCACTCCCACTGTCCTTTCCTAATAAA
ATGAGGAAATTGCATCGCATTGTCTGAGTAGGTGTCATTCTATTCTGGGGGGTGGGGTGGGGCAGGACAG
CAAGGGGGAGGATTGGGAAGACAATAGCAGGCATGCTGGGGATGCGGTGGGCTCTATGGCTTCTGAGGCG
GAAAGAACCAGCTGGGGCTCTAGGGGGTATCCCC
[124 nt withheld, positions 7455-7578]
C
[91 nt withheld, positions 7580-7670]
A
[49 nt withheld, positions 7672-7720]
CCTTTGACGTTGGAGTCCACGTTCTTT
[37 nt withheld, positions 7748-7784]
ACCCTATCTCGGTCTATTCTTTTGATTTATAAGGGATTTTGCCGATTTCGGCCTATTGGTTAAAAAATGA
GCTGATTTAACAAAAATTTAACGCGAATTAATTCTGTGGAATGTGTGTCAGTTAGGGTGTGGAAAGTCCC
CAGGCTCCCCAGCAGGCAGAAGTATGCAAAGCATGCATCTCAATTAGTCAGCAACCAGGTGTGGAAAGTC
CCCAGGCTCCCCAGCAGGCAGAAGTATGCAAAGCATGCATCTCAATTAGTCAGCAACCATAGTCCCGCCC
CTAACTCCGCCCATCCCGCCCCTAACTCCGCCCAGTTCCGCCCATTCTCCGCCCCATGGCTGACTAATTT
TTTTTATTTATGCAGAGGCCGAGGCCGCCTCTGCCTCTGAGCTATTCCAGAAGTAGTGAGGAGGCTTTTT
TGGAGGCCTAGGCTTTTGCAAAAAGCTCCCGGGAGCTTGTATATCCATTTTCGGATCTGATCAAGAGACA
GGATGAGGATCGTTTCGCATGATTGAACAAGATGGATTGCACGCAGGTTCTCCGGCCGCTTGGGTGGAGA
GGCTATTCGGCTATGACTGGGCACAACAGACAATCGGCTGCTCTGATGCCGCCGTGTTCCGGCTGTCAGC
GCAGGGGCGCCCGGTTCTTTTTGTCAAGACCGACCTGTCCGGTGCCCTGAATGAACTGCAGGACGAGGCA
GCGCGGCTATCGTGGCTGGCCACGACGGGCGTTCCTTGCGCAGCTGTGCTCGACGTTGTCACTGAAGCGG
GAAGGGACTGGCTGCTATTGGGCGAAGTGCCGGGGCAGGATCTCCTGTCATCTCACCTTGCTCCTGCCGA
GAAAGTATCCATCATGGCTGATGCAATGCGGCGGCTGCATACGCTTGATCCGGCTACCTGCCCATTCGAC
CACCAAGCGAAACATCGCATCGAGCGAGCACGTACTCGGATGGAAGCCGGTCTTGTCGATCAGGATGATC
TGGACGAAGAGCATCAGGGGCTCGCGCCAGCCGAACTGTTCGCCAGGCTCAAGGCGCGCATGCCCGACGG
CGAGGATCTCGTCGTGACCCATGGCGATGCCTGCTTGCCGAATATCATGGTGGAAAATGGCCGCTTTTCT
GGATTCATCGACTGTGGCCGGCTGGGTGTGGCGGACCGCTATCAGGACATAGCGTTGGCTACCCGTGATA
TTGCTGAAGAGCTTGGCGGCGAATGGGCTGACCGCTTCCTCGTGCTTTACGGTATCGCCGCTCCCGATTC
GCAGCGCATCGCCTTCTATCGCCTTCTTGACGAGTTCTTCTGAGCGGGACTCTGGGGTTCGAAATGACCG
ACCAAGCGACGCCCAACCTGCCATCACGAGATTTCGATTCCACCGCCGCCTTCTATGAAAGGTTGGGCTT
CGGAATCGTTTTCCGGGACGCCGGCTGGATGATCCTCCAGCGCGGGGATCTCATGCTGGAGTTCTTCGCC
CACCCCAACTTGTTTATTGCAGCTTATAATGGTTACAAATAAAGCAATAGCATCACAAATTTCACAAATA
AAGCATTTTTTTCACTGCATTCTAGTTGTGGTTTGTCCAAACTCATCAATGTATCTTATCATGTCTGTAT
ACCGTCGACCTCTAGCTAGAGCTTGGCGTAATCATGGTCATAGCTGTTTCCTGTGTGAAATTGTTATCCG
CTCACAATTCCACACAACATACGAGCCGGAAGCATAAAGTGTAAAGCCTGGGGTGCCTAATGAGTGAGCT
AACTCACATTAATTGCGTTGCGCTCACTGCCCGCTTTCCAGTCGGGAAACCTGTCGTGCCAGCTGCATTA
ATGAATCGGCCAACGCGCGGGGAGAGGCGGTTTGCGTATTGGGCGCTCTTCCGCTTCCTCGCTCACTGAC
TCGCTGCGCTCGGTCGTTCGGCTGCGGCGAGCGGTATCAGCTCACTCAAAGGCGGTAATACGGTTATCCA
CAGAATCAGGGGATAACGCAGGAAAGAACATGTGAGCAAAAGGCCAGCAAAAGGCCAGGAACCGTAAAAA
GGCCGCGTTGCTGGCGTTTTTCCATAGGCTCCGCCCCCCTGACGAGCATCACAAAAATCGACGCTCAAGT
CAGAGGTGGCGAAACCCGACAGGACTATAAAGATACCAGGCGTTTCCCCCTGGAAGCTCCCTCGTGCGCT
CTCCTGTTCCGACCCTGCCGCTTACCGGATACCTGTCCGCCTTTCTCCCTTCGGGAAGCGTGGCGCTTTC
TCATAGCTCACGCTGTAGGTATCTCAGTTCGGTGTAGGTCGTTCGCTCCAAGCTGGGCTGTGTGCACGAA
CCCCCCGTTCAGCCCGACCGCTGCGCCTTATCCGGTAACTATCGTCTTGAGTCCAACCCGGTAAGACACG
ACTTATCGCCACTGGCAGCAGCCACTGGTAACAGGATTAGCAGAGCGAGGTATGTAGGCGGTGCTACAGA
GTTCTTGAAGTGGTGGCCTAACTACGGCTACACTAGAAGAACAGTATTTGGTATCTGCGCTCTGCTGAAG
CCAGTTACCTTCGGAAAAAGAGTTGGTAGCTCTTGATCCGGCAAACAAACCACCGCTGGTAGCGGTGGTT
TTTTTGTTTGCAAGCAGCAGATTACGCGCAGAAAAAAAGGATCTCAAGAAGATCCTTTGATCTTTTCTAC
GGGGTCTGACGCTCAGTGGAACGAAAACTCACGTTAAGGGATTTTGGTCATGAGATTATCAAAAAGGATC
TTCACCTAGATCCTTTTAAATTAAAAATGAAGTTTTAAATCAATCTAAAGTATATATGAGTAAACTTGGT
CTGACAGTTACCAATGCTTAATCAGTGAGGCACCTATCTCAGCGATCTGTCTATTTCGTTCATCCATAGT
TGCCTGACTCCCCGTCGTGTAGATAACTACGATACGGGAGGGCTTACCATCTGGCCCCAGTGCTGCAATG
ATACCGCGAGACCCACGCTCACCGGCTCCAGATTTATCAGCAATAAACCAGCCAGCCGGAAGGGCCGAGC
GCAGAAGTGGTCCTGCAACTTTATCCGCCTCCATCCAGTCTATTAATTGTTGCCGGGAAGCTAGAGTAAG
TAGTTCGCCAGTTAATAGTTTGCGCAACGTTGTTGCCATTGCTACAGGCATCGTGGTGTCACGCTCGTCG
TTTGGTATGGCTTCATTCAGCTCCGGTTCCCAACGATCAAGGCGAGTTACATGATCCCCCATGTTGTGCA
AAAAAGCGGTTAGCTCCTTCGGTCCTCCGATCGTTGTCAGAAGTAAGTTGGCCGCAGTGTTATCACTCAT
GGTTATGGCAGCACTGCATAATTCTCTTACTGTCATGCCATCCGTAAGATGCTTTTCTGTGACTGGTGAG
TACTCAACCAAGTCATTCTGAGAATAGTGTATGCGGCGACCGAGTTGCTCTTGCCCGGCGTCAATACGGG
ATAATACCGCGCCACATAGCAGAACTTTAAAAGTGCTCATCATTGGAAAACGTTCTTCGGGGCGAAAACT
CTCAAGGATCTTACCGCTGTTGAGATCCAGTTCGATGTAACCCACTCGTGCACCCAACTGATCTTCAGCA
TCTTTTACTTTCACCAGCGTTTCTGGGTGAGCAAAAACAGGAAGGCAAAATGCCGCAAAAAAGGGAATAA
GGGCGACACGGAAATGTTGAATACTCATACTCTTCCTTTTTCAATATTATTGAAGCATTTATCAGGGTTA
TTGTCTCATGAGCGGATACATATTTGAATGTATTTAGAAAAATAAACAAATAGGGGTTCCGCGCACATTT
CCCCGAAAAGTGCCACCTGACGTC
Features (pLannotate 1.2.2; 25 found; start..end, strand, type, name):
     28..80      -  misc_feature   bom (fragment): basis of mobility region from pBR322
    235..614     +  enhancer       CMV enhancer: human cytomegalovirus immediate early enhancer
    615..818     +  promoter       CMV promoter: human cytomegalovirus (CMV) immediate early promoter
    814..847     +  LTR            5' LTR (truncated) (fragment): truncated 5' long terminal repeat (LTR) from HIV-1
    863..881     +  promoter       T7 promoter: promoter for bacteriophage T7 RNA polymerase
    922..942     +  CDS            capTEV™ (fragment): composite tag for in vivo biotinylation, TEV protease cleavage, and 6xHis tagging
    943..975     +  CDS            T7 tag (gene 10 leader): leader peptide from bacteriophage T7 gene 10 promotes efficient translation in E. coli
    979..1002    +  CDS            Xpress™ tag: Xpress™ epitope tag, including an enterokinase recognition and cleavage site
   1009..1716    +  CDS            mCherry: mCherry is a basic (constitutively fluorescent) red fluorescent protein published in 2004, derived from Discosoma sp.. It is reported to be a very rapidly-maturing monomer with low acid sensitivity.
   1738..7086    +  CDS            TSC2: TSC2_HUMAN - Also known as TSC4. Experimental evidence at protein level: Swiss-Prot protein existence level 1. In complex with TSC1, this tumor suppressor inhibits the nutrient-mediated or growth factor-stimulated phosphorylation of S6K1 and EIF4EBP1 by negatively regulating mTORC1 signaling (PubMed:12271141, PubMed:28215400). Acts as a GTPase-activating protein (GAP) for the small GTPase RHEB, a direct activator of the protein kinase activity of mTORC1 (PubMed:15340059). May also play a role in microtubule-mediated protein transport (By similarity). Also stimulates the intrinsic GTPase activi
   7141..7159    -  promoter       SP6 promoter: promoter for bacteriophage SP6 RNA polymerase
   7185..7409    +  polyA_signal   bGH poly(A) signal: bovine growth hormone polyadenylation signal
   7413..7434    +  promoter       SV40 promoter (fragment): SV40 enhancer and early promoter
   7455..7883    +  rep_origin     f1 ori (sequence partly withheld): f1 bacteriophage origin of replication; arrow indicates direction of (+) strand synthesis
   7897..8226    +  promoter       SV40 promoter: SV40 enhancer and early promoter
   8293..9084    +  CDS            neo: KKA2_KLEPN - Also known as kan, nptII. Experimental evidence at protein level: Swiss-Prot protein existence level 1. Resistance to kanamycin, neomycin, paromomycin, ribostamycin, butirosin and gentamicin B. From Klebsiella pneumoniae.
   9108..9266    +  CDS            ble (fragment): BLE_KLEPN - Experimental evidence at protein level: Swiss-Prot protein existence level 1. Binding protein with a strong affinity to the bleomycin family of antibiotics. Binds to CL990; an antimitotic-antibiotic compound. From Klebsiella pneumoniae.
   9261..9382    +  polyA_signal   SV40 poly(A) signal: SV40 polyadenylation signal
   9453..9475    -  protein_bind   lac operator (fragment): The lac repressor binds to the lac operator to inhibit transcription in E. coli. This inhibition can be relieved by adding lactose or isopropyl-β-D-thiogalactopyranoside (IPTG). lac repressor encoded by lacI
   9479..9509    -  promoter       lac promoter: promoter for the E. coli lac operon
   9524..9545    -  protein_bind   CAP binding site: CAP binding activates transcription in the presence of cAMP. E. coli catabolite activator protein
   9558..9650    -  CDS            lacI (fragment): lac repressor; lacI; The lac repressor binds to the lac operator to inhibit transcription in E. coli. This inhibition can be relieved by adding lactose or isopropyl-β-D-thiogalactopyranoside (IPTG).
   9833..10421   -  rep_origin     ori: high-copy-number ColE1/pMB1/pBR322/pUC origin of replication
  10592..11452   -  CDS            AmpR: β-lactamase; bla; confers resistance to ampicillin, carbenicillin, and related antibiotics
  11453..11557   -  promoter       AmpR promoter: bla
