[The description below was written by a language model from this plasmid's Addgene catalogue record and pLannotate feature annotations shown in this document.]
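Description:
pcDNA3-mCherry-TSC2(AA,3Q)-NLS is a mammalian expression plasmid of about 11.6 kb built on the pcDNA3 backbone. It is propagated in E. coli through a high-copy ColE1/pUC-type origin with ampicillin selection (AmpR under its bla promoter), and it also carries an f1 origin. For selection in mammalian cells, an SV40 early promoter drives a neomycin phosphotransferase gene terminated by an SV40 poly(A) signal, allowing G418 selection of stable transfectants.

The payload is a roughly 6.1 kb fusion open reading frame expressed from the CMV immediate-early enhancer/promoter and terminated by the bovine growth hormone poly(A) signal, with T7 and SP6 phage promoters flanking the cassette. The backbone contributes an N-terminal leader of 6xHis, T7 gene 10 tag and Xpress epitope (which includes an enterokinase site). This is followed by the red fluorescent protein mCherry, human TSC2 isoform 5, and a C-terminal nuclear localization signal; the NLS is listed in the catalogue fields but is not separately annotated in the feature table. TSC2 acts with TSC1 as a GTPase-activating protein for the small GTPase Rheb and thereby restrains mTORC1 signalling. This variant carries S939A and T1439A (the latter equivalent to T1462 in isoform 1) to block Akt phosphorylation, plus K1614Q, K1615Q and R1616Q to disrupt GAP activity. The result is a fluorescently trackable, nucleus-targeted, GAP-deficient TSC2. Given its mutations, it likely serves as a comparison construct in experiments on Rheb-dependent mTORC1 activity in the nucleus, the subject of the associated study. A few short annotations, such as the HIV-1 LTR, capTEV, ble and lacI fragments, are probably partial matches rather than functional elements.
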