Addgene plasmid #192445: pcDNA3-mCherry-TSC2(AA,3Q)-NLS
Purpose: Encodes mCherry-tagged TSC2 isoform 5 with S939A, T1439A, K1614Q, K1615Q, R1616Q mutations to disrupt Akt phosphorylation and GAP activity; targeted to the nucleus.
Depositing lab: Jin Zhang. Depositing organization: University of California, San Diego (UCSD). Publication: Rheb regulates nuclear mTORC1 activity independent of farnesylation. Zhong Y, Zhou X, Guan KL, Zhang J. Cell Chem Biol. 2022 Jun 16;29(6):1037-1045.e4. doi: 10.1016/j.chembiol.2022.02.006. Epub 2022 Mar 15. PubMed 35294906.
Backbone
  Vector backbone: pcDNA3
  Backbone size w/o insert (bp): 5472
  Total vector size (bp): 11589
  Vector type: Mammalian Expression
  Selectable markers: Neomycin (select with G418)
Growth in bacteria
  Bacterial resistance: Ampicillin, 100 μg/mL
  Growth temperature: 37°C
  Growth strain: DH5alpha
  Copy number: High Copy
Gene/Insert
  Gene/Insert name: mCherry-TSC2(S939A,T1439A,K1614Q,K1615Q,R1616Q )-NLS
  Species: H. sapiens (human)
  Insert size (bp): 6117
  Mutation: TSC2 Ser 939 and Thr 1439 (equivalent to 1462 in isoform 1) mutated to Ala; Lys 1614, Lys 1615, and Arg 1616 mutated to Gln.
  Entrez Gene: TSC2 (a.k.a. LAM, PPP1R160, TSC4)
  Promoter: CMV
  Tag / fusion protein: 6xHIS - T7 tag (gene 10 leader) - Xpress (TM) tag (N terminal on backbone); mCherry (N terminal on insert); Nuclear localization signal (NLS) (C terminal on insert)
  Cloning method: Gibson Cloning
  Sequencing primers: 5′ CMV forward; 3′ BGH reverse
Terms and licenses: Academic/Nonprofit Terms; Industry Terms: Not Available to Industry
How to cite: pcDNA3-mCherry-TSC2(AA,3Q)-NLS was a gift from Jin Zhang (Addgene plasmid # 192445 ; http://n2t.net/addgene:192445 ; RRID:Addgene_192445)
